>Addgene plasmid #121353 | pUC57-Kan_GY11_00128491 | depositor full sequence | sequence record 231427 | pUC57-Kan_GY11_00128491 sequence 3166 bps
TCGCGCGTTTCGGTGATGACGGTGAAAACCTCTGACACATGCAGCTCCCGGAGACGGTCACAGCTTGTCT
GTAAGCGGATGCCGGGAGCAGACAAGCCCGTCAGGGCGCGTCAGCGGGTGTTGGCGGGTGTCGGGGCTGG
CTTAACTATGCGGCATCAGAGCAGATTGTACTGAGAGTGCACCATATGCGGTGTGAAATACCGCACAGAT
GCGTAAGGAGAAAATACCGCATCAGGCGCCATTCGCCATTCAGGCTGCGCAACTGTTGGGAAGGGCGATC
GGTGCGGGCCTCTTCGCTATTACGCCAGCTGGCGAAAGGGGGATGTGCTGCAAGGCGATTAAGTTGGGTA
ACGCCAGGGTTTTCCCAGTCACGACGTTGTAAAACGACGGCCAGTGAATTGACGCGTATTGGGATGGAAC
TTGGTCTCTAATGATGGTTACTGGTGATGCTTCTTCTTATGTTAGAGAACAAGCTAGATATCATGGTCAA
TGTGTTGTTGAAATTTATAATTCTCAAAATCAAAGAGCTGATATTTTGCATTCTCAAATTTGGATGAGAG
AAACTTTGCCAGATTATACTTTGCATCCATTGTCTAGATATGCTGTTTTGGTTGATGGTGATTGTAATGC
TAGAGCTGAATATGGTATTGCTCCACCAGGTAATACTTTTAGAGGTTGTACTGCTTATGAATATAGAACT
AATGGTGATTCTTGTCCATGGCCAAGATTGGCTCAACCAAATGTTGAACATAATTCTTTTACTGTTTTTC
CAGGTCATTTGTTGGCTTTTACTACTACTGCTTTTCAAGCTGAATCTACTACTAATGCTTGTAGAAGATC
TGTTGCTGCTTTGGCTACTGATTTGGATTGTATTAGAATGTATGTTGCTTTGGATTTGGGTTTGAAAAAT
TCTTTGATGGCTAGATTGTCTTTGTGAGCTTAGAGACCAAGTTCCATCCCAATGGCGCGCCGAGCTTGGC
TCGAGCATGGTCATAGCTGTTTCCTGTGTGAAATTGTTATCCGCTCACAATTCCACACAACATACGAGCC
GGAAGCATAAAGTGTAAAGCCTGGGGTGCCTAATGAGTGAGCTAACTCACATTAATTGCGTTGCGCTCAC
TGCCCGCTTTCCAGTCGGGAAACCTGTCGTGCCAGCTGCATTAATGAATCGGCCAACGCGCGGGGAGAGG
CGGTTTGCGTATTGGGCGCTCTTCCGCTTCCTCGCTCACTGACTCGCTGCGCTCGGTCGTTCGGCTGCGG
CGAGCGGTATCAGCTCACTCAAAGGCGGTAATACGGTTATCCACAGAATCAGGGGATAACGCAGGAAAGA
ACATGTGAGCAAAAGGCCAGCAAAAGGCCAGGAACCGTAAAAAGGCCGCGTTGCTGGCGTTTTTCCATAG
GCTCCGCCCCCCTGACGAGCATCACAAAAATCGACGCTCAAGTCAGAGGTGGCGAAACCCGACAGGACTA
TAAAGATACCAGGCGTTTCCCCCTGGAAGCTCCCTCGTGCGCTCTCCTGTTCCGACCCTGCCGCTTACCG
GATACCTGTCCGCCTTTCTCCCTTCGGGAAGCGTGGCGCTTTCTCATAGCTCACGCTGTAGGTATCTCAG
TTCGGTGTAGGTCGTTCGCTCCAAGCTGGGCTGTGTGCACGAACCCCCCGTTCAGCCCGACCGCTGCGCC
TTATCCGGTAACTATCGTCTTGAGTCCAACCCGGTAAGACACGACTTATCGCCACTGGCAGCAGCCACTG
GTAACAGGATTAGCAGAGCGAGGTATGTAGGCGGTGCTACAGAGTTCTTGAAGTGGTGGCCTAACTACGG
CTACACTAGAAGAACAGTATTTGGTATCTGCGCTCTGCTGAAGCCAGTTACCTTCGGAAAAAGAGTTGGT
AGCTCTTGATCCGGCAAACAAACCACCGCTGGTAGCGGTGGTTTTTTTGTTTGCAAGCAGCAGATTACGC
GCAGAAAAAAAGGATCTCAAGAAGATCCTTTGATCTTTTCTACGGGGTCTGACGCTCAGTGGAACGAAAA
CTCACGTTAAGGGATTTTGGTCATGAGATTATCAAAAAGGATCTTCACCTAGATCCTTTTAAATTAAAAA
TGAAGTTTTAAATCAATCTAAAGTATATATGAGTAAACTTGGTCTGACAGTTAGAAAAACTCATCGAGCA
TCAAATGAAACTGCAATTTATTCATATCAGGATTATCAATACCATATTTTTGAAAAAGCCGTTTCTGTAA
TGAAGGAGAAAACTCACCGAGGCAGTTCCATAGGATGGCAAGATCCTGGTATCGGTCTGCGATTCCGACT
CGTCCAACATCAATACAACCTATTAATTTCCCCTCGTCAAAAATAAGGTTATCAAGTGAGAAATCACCAT
GAGTGACGACTGAATCCGGTGAGAATGGCAAAAGTTTATGCATTTCTTTCCAGACTTGTTCAACAGGCCA
GCCATTACGCTCGTCATCAAAATCACTCGCATCAACCAAACCGTTATTCATTCGTGATTGCGCCTGAGCG
AGACGAAATACGCGATCGCTGTTAAAAGGACAATTACAAACAGGAATCGAATGCAACCGGCGCAGGAACA
CTGCCAGCGCATCAACAATATTTTCACCTGAATCAGGATATTCTTCTAATACCTGGAATGCTGTTTTCCC
AGGGATCGCAGTGGTGAGTAACCATGCATCATCAGGAGTACGGATAAAATGCTTGATGGTCGGAAGAGGC
ATAAATTCCGTCAGCCAGTTTAGTCTGACCATCTCATCTGTAACATCATTGGCAACGCTACCTTTGCCAT
GTTTCAGAAACAACTCTGGCGCATCGGGCTTCCCATACAATCGATAGATTGTCGCACCTGATTGCCCGAC
ATTATCGCGAGCCCATTTATACCCATATAAATCAGCATCCATGTTGGAATTTAATCGCGGCCTAGAGCAA
GACGTTTCCCGTTGAATATGGCTCATACTCTTCCTTTTTCAATATTATTGAAGCATTTATCAGGGTTATT
GTCTCATGAGCGGATACATATTTGAATGTATTTAGAAAAATAAACAAATAGGGGTTCCGCGCACATTTCC
CCGAAAAGTGCCACCTGACGTCTAAGAAACCATTATTATCATGACATTAACCTATAAAAATAGGCGTATC
ACGAGGCCCTTTCGTC
Features (pLannotate 1.2.2; 10 found; start..end, strand, type, name):
    137..236     +  misc_feature   bom (fragment): basis of mobility region from pBR322
    242..399     -  CDS            lacZα (fragment): LacZα fragment of β-galactosidase; lacZ fragment
   1014..1030    -  protein_bind   lac operator: The lac repressor binds to the lac operator to inhibit transcription in E. coli. This inhibition can be relieved by adding lactose or isopropyl-β-D-thiogalactopyranoside (IPTG). lac repressor encoded by lacI
   1038..1068    -  promoter       lac promoter: promoter for the E. coli lac operon
   1083..1104    -  protein_bind   CAP binding site: CAP binding activates transcription in the presence of cAMP. E. coli catabolite activator protein
   1117..1209    -  CDS            lacI (fragment): lac repressor; lacI; The lac repressor binds to the lac operator to inhibit transcription in E. coli. This inhibition can be relieved by adding lactose or isopropyl-β-D-thiogalactopyranoside (IPTG).
   1392..1980    -  rep_origin     ori: high-copy-number ColE1/pMB1/pBR322/pUC origin of replication
   2151..2966    -  CDS            KanR: aminoglycoside phosphotransferase; aph(3')-Ia; confers resistance to kanamycin in bacteria or G418 (Geneticin®) in eukaryotes
   2967..3071    -  promoter       AmpR promoter: bla
   3166..35      +  CDS            rop (fragment) (across the origin): Rop protein, which maintains plasmids at low copy number; rop
