[The description below was written by a language model from this plasmid's Addgene catalogue record and pLannotate feature annotations shown in this document.]
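Description:
pUC57-Kan_GY11_00128491 is a small, high-copy E. coli cloning plasmid that serves as a Level 0 module in a Golden Gate assembly system. It is built on the pUC57-Kan backbone and carries the insert GY11_00128491, a sequence from the rice blast fungus Magnaporthe oryzae (the species is recorded in the mutation field). It belongs to a clone resource of M. oryzae effectors that share sequence and structural similarities across host-specific lineages. The plasmid replicates from a pUC-type ColE1/pMB1 origin. Selection is with kanamycin through an aph(3')-Ia aminoglycoside phosphotransferase gene, which the annotation places downstream of the bla (AmpR) promoter. Short remnants of bom, rop and lacI are also annotated as backbone fragments and are not expected to be functional.

The insert was placed at the EcoRV site within the lacZα region. This is consistent with the feature table, where the lac promoter, operator and CAP binding site are separated from a remaining lacZα fragment by an unannotated stretch of roughly 600 bp. That gap presumably holds the effector sequence, and the full record (3,166 nt) exceeds the stated backbone size by about 540 bp. Interrupting lacZα accounts for lacZ being listed as a screening marker, and M13 forward and reverse primer sites flank the insert for sequence verification. The record does not state which Type IIS enzyme sites or overhangs flank the module, whether the insert is a full-length or signal-peptide-trimmed coding sequence, or whether any tags are present. No dedicated expression promoter for the insert is annotated. As a Level 0 part, it is meant as a storage and donor clone from which the effector sequence can be assembled into higher-level Golden Gate expression constructs.
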