Addgene plasmid #121353: pUC57-Kan_GY11_00128491
Purpose: Level 0 Golden-Gate compatible vector
Depositing lab: Sophien Kamoun. Depositing organization: Sainsbury Laboratory, Norwich. Publication: A Clone Resource of Magnaporthe oryzae Effectors That Share Sequence and Structural Similarities Across Host-Specific Lineages. Petit-Houdenot Y, Langner T, Harant A, Win J, Kamoun S. Mol Plant Microbe Interact. 2020 Aug;33(8):1032-1035. doi: 10.1094/MPMI-03-20-0052-A. Epub 2020 Jun 22. PubMed 32460610.
Backbone
  Vector backbone: pUC57-Kan
  Backbone size w/o insert (bp): 2626
  Vector type: Golden Gate
  Selectable markers: lacZ
Growth in bacteria
  Bacterial resistance: Kanamycin, 50 μg/mL
  Growth temperature: 37°C
  Growth strain: DH5alpha
  Copy number: High Copy
Gene/Insert
  Gene/Insert name: GY11_00128491
  Mutation: Magnaporthe oryzae
  Cloning method: Restriction Enzyme; 5′ cloning site EcoRV (unknown if destroyed); 3′ cloning site EcoRV (unknown if destroyed)
  Sequencing primers: 5′ M13Fw; 3′ M13Rv
Terms and licenses: Academic/Nonprofit Terms; Industry Terms: Not Available to Industry
How to cite: pUC57-Kan_GY11_00128491 was a gift from Sophien Kamoun (Addgene plasmid # 121353 ; http://n2t.net/addgene:121353 ; RRID:Addgene_121353)
