>Addgene plasmid #121353 | pUC57-Kan_GY11_00128491 | depositor partial sequence | sequence record 230958 | GY11_00128491
TTGGTCTCTAATGATGGTTACTGGTGATGCTTCTTCTTATGTTAGAGAACAAGCTAGATATCATGGTCAA
TGTGTTGTTGAAATTTATAATTCTCAAAATCAAAGAGCTGATATTTTGCATTCTCAAATTTGGATGAGAG
AAACTTTGCCAGATTATACTTTGCATCCATTGTCTAGATATGCTGTTTTGGTTGATGGTGATTGTAATGC
TAGAGCTGAATATGGTATTGCTCCACCAGGTAATACTTTTAGAGGTTGTACTGCTTATGAATATAGAACT
AATGGTGATTCTTGTCCATGGCCAAGATTGGCTCAACCAAATGTTGAACATAATTCTTTTACTGTTTTTC
CAGGTCATTTGTTGGCTTTTACTACTACTGCTTTTCAAGCTGAATCTACTACTAATGCTTGTAGAAGATC
TGTTGCTGCTTTGGCTACTGATTTGGATTGTATTAGAATGTATGTTGCTTTGGATTTGGGTTTGAAAAAT
TCTTTGATGGCTAGATTGTCTTTGTGAGCTTAGAGACCAA
