>Addgene plasmid #121353 | pUC57-Kan_GY11_00128491 | depositor partial sequence | sequence record 230959 | empty_vector
TCGCGCGTTTCGGTGATGACGGTGAAAACCTCTGACACATGCAGCTCCCGGAGACGGTCACAGCTTGTCT
GTAAGCGGATGCCGGGAGCAGACAAGCCCGTCAGGGCGCGTCAGCGGGTGTTGGCGGGTGTCGGGGCTGG
CTTAACTATGCGGCATCAGAGCAGATTGTACTGAGAGTGCACCATATGCGGTGTGAAATACCGCACAGAT
GCGTAAGGAGAAAATACCGCATCAGGCGCCATTCGCCATTCAGGCTGCGCAACTGTTGGGAAGGGCGATC
GGTGCGGGCCTCTTCGCTATTACGCCAGCTGGCGAAAGGGGGATGTGCTGCAAGGCGATTAAGTTGGGTA
ACGCCAGGGTTTTCCCAGTCACGACGTTGTAAAACGACGGCCAGTGAATTGACGCGTATTGGGATATCCC
AATGGCGCGCCGAGCTTGGCTCGAGCATGGTCATAGCTGTTTCCTGTGTGAAATTGTTATCCGCTCACAA
TTCCACACAACATACGAGCCGGAAGCATAAAGTGTAAAGCCTGGGGTGCCTAATGAGTGAGCTAACTCAC
ATTAATTGCGTTGCGCTCACTGCCCGCTTTCCAGTCGGGAAACCTGTCGTGCCAGCTGCATTAATGAATC
GGCCAACGCGCGGGGAGAGGCGGTTTGCGTATTGGGCGCTCTTCCGCTTCCTCGCTCACTGACTCGCTGC
GCTCGGTCGTTCGGCTGCGGCGAGCGGTATCAGCTCACTCAAAGGCGGTAATACGGTTATCCACAGAATC
AGGGGATAACGCAGGAAAGAACATGTGAGCAAAAGGCCAGCAAAAGGCCAGGAACCGTAAAAAGGCCGCG
TTGCTGGCGTTTTTCCATAGGCTCCGCCCCCCTGACGAGCATCACAAAAATCGACGCTCAAGTCAGAGGT
GGCGAAACCCGACAGGACTATAAAGATACCAGGCGTTTCCCCCTGGAAGCTCCCTCGTGCGCTCTCCTGT
TCCGACCCTGCCGCTTACCGGATACCTGTCCGCCTTTCTCCCTTCGGGAAGCGTGGCGCTTTCTCATAGC
TCACGCTGTAGGTATCTCAGTTCGGTGTAGGTCGTTCGCTCCAAGCTGGGCTGTGTGCACGAACCCCCCG
TTCAGCCCGACCGCTGCGCCTTATCCGGTAACTATCGTCTTGAGTCCAACCCGGTAAGACACGACTTATC
GCCACTGGCAGCAGCCACTGGTAACAGGATTAGCAGAGCGAGGTATGTAGGCGGTGCTACAGAGTTCTTG
AAGTGGTGGCCTAACTACGGCTACACTAGAAGAACAGTATTTGGTATCTGCGCTCTGCTGAAGCCAGTTA
CCTTCGGAAAAAGAGTTGGTAGCTCTTGATCCGGCAAACAAACCACCGCTGGTAGCGGTGGTTTTTTTGT
TTGCAAGCAGCAGATTACGCGCAGAAAAAAAGGATCTCAAGAAGATCCTTTGATCTTTTCTACGGGGTCT
GACGCTCAGTGGAACGAAAACTCACGTTAAGGGATTTTGGTCATGAGATTATCAAAAAGGATCTTCACCT
AGATCCTTTTAAATTAAAAATGAAGTTTTAAATCAATCTAAAGTATATATGAGTAAACTTGGTCTGACAG
TTAGAAAAACTCATCGAGCATCAAATGAAACTGCAATTTATTCATATCAGGATTATCAATACCATATTTT
TGAAAAAGCCGTTTCTGTAATGAAGGAGAAAACTCACCGAGGCAGTTCCATAGGATGGCAAGATCCTGGT
ATCGGTCTGCGATTCCGACTCGTCCAACATCAATACAACCTATTAATTTCCCCTCGTCAAAAATAAGGTT
ATCAAGTGAGAAATCACCATGAGTGACGACTGAATCCGGTGAGAATGGCAAAAGTTTATGCATTTCTTTC
CAGACTTGTTCAACAGGCCAGCCATTACGCTCGTCATCAAAATCACTCGCATCAACCAAACCGTTATTCA
TTCGTGATTGCGCCTGAGCGAGACGAAATACGCGATCGCTGTTAAAAGGACAATTACAAACAGGAATCGA
ATGCAACCGGCGCAGGAACACTGCCAGCGCATCAACAATATTTTCACCTGAATCAGGATATTCTTCTAAT
ACCTGGAATGCTGTTTTCCCAGGGATCGCAGTGGTGAGTAACCATGCATCATCAGGAGTACGGATAAAAT
GCTTGATGGTCGGAAGAGGCATAAATTCCGTCAGCCAGTTTAGTCTGACCATCTCATCTGTAACATCATT
GGCAACGCTACCTTTGCCATGTTTCAGAAACAACTCTGGCGCATCGGGCTTCCCATACAATCGATAGATT
GTCGCACCTGATTGCCCGACATTATCGCGAGCCCATTTATACCCATATAAATCAGCATCCATGTTGGAAT
TTAATCGCGGCCTAGAGCAAGACGTTTCCCGTTGAATATGGCTCATACTCTTCCTTTTTCAATATTATTG
AAGCATTTATCAGGGTTATTGTCTCATGAGCGGATACATATTTGAATGTATTTAGAAAAATAAACAAATA
GGGGTTCCGCGCACATTTCCCCGAAAAGTGCCACCTGACGTCTAAGAAACCATTATTATCATGACATTAA
CCTATAAAAATAGGCGTATCACGAGGCCCTTTCGTC
