>Addgene plasmid #121353 | pUC57-Kan_GY11_00128491 | addgene partial sequence | sequence record 238242 | M13-F20 5'-TGTAAAACGACGGCCAGT-3'
TTGGTCTCTAATGATGGTTACTGGTGATGCTTCTTCTTATGTTAGAGAACAAGCTAGATATCATGGTCAA
TGTGTTGTTGAAATTTATAATTCTCAAAATCAAAGAGCTGATATTTTGCATTCTCAAATTTGGATGAGAG
AAACTTTGCCAGATTATACTTTGCATCCATTGTCTAGATATGCTGTTTTGGTTGATGGTGATTGTAATGC
TAGAGCTGAATATGGTATTGCTCCACCAGGTAATACTTTTAGAGGTTGTACTGCTTATGAATATAGAACT
AATGGTGATTCTTGTCCATGGCCAAGATTGGCTCAACCAAATGTTGAACATAATTCTTTTACTGTTTTTC
CAGGTCATTTGTTGGCTTTTACTACTACTGCTTTTCAAGCTGAATCTACTACTAATGCTTGTAGAAGATC
TGTTGCTGCTTTGGCTACTGATTTGGATTGTATTAGAATGTATGTTGCTTTGGATTTGGGTTTGAAAAAT
TCTTTGATGGCTAGATTGTCTTTGTGAGCTTAGAGACCAAGTTCCATCCCAATGGCGCGCCGAGCTTGGC
TCGAGCATGGTCATAGCTGTTTCCTGTGTGAAATTGTTATCCGCTCACAATTCCACACAACATACGAGCC
GGAAGCATAAAGTGTAAAGCCTGGGGTGCCTAATGAGTGAGCTAACTCACATTAATTGCGTTGCGCTCAC
TGCCCGCTTTCCAGTCGGGAAACCTGTCGTGCCAGCTGCATTAATGAATCGGCCAACGCGCGGGGAGAGG
CGGTTTGCGTATTGGGCGCTCTTCCGCTTCCTCGCTCACTGACTCGCTGCGCTCGGTCGTTCGGCTGCGG
CGAGCGGTATCAGCTCACTCAAAGGCGGTAATACGGTTATCCACAGAATCAGGGGATAACGCAGGAAAGA
ACATGTGA
